Addgene plasmid #112412: pTBPL1.1.0-gDNA
Purpose: CRISPR plasmid for expression of Cas9 and gRNA targeting human transcription factor TBPL1
Depositing lab: Kevin White. Depositing organization: University of Chicago.
Backbone
  Vector backbone: pX330
  Backbone manufacturer: Zhang lab (Addgene plasmid ID: 42230)
  Vector type: Mammalian Expression, CRISPR
Growth in bacteria
  Bacterial resistance: Ampicillin, 100 μg/mL
  Growth temperature: 37°C
  Growth strain: DH5alpha
  Copy number: High Copy
Gene/Insert
  Gene/Insert name: TBPL1
  gRNA/shRNA sequence: CAATGTGCAGCAGGTTTAAA AGG
  Species: H. sapiens (human)
  Entrez Gene: TBPL1 (a.k.a. MGC:8389, MGC:9620, STUD, TLF, TLP, TRF2)
  Cloning method: Restriction Enzyme; 5′ cloning site BbsI (destroyed during cloning); 3′ cloning site BbsI (destroyed during cloning)
  Sequencing primers: 5′ hU6-F (5'-GAGGGCCTATTTCCCATGATT-3')
Terms and licenses: Academic/Nonprofit Terms; Industry Terms: Not Available to Industry
Depositor comments: gRNA sequence listed includes 20 nucleotide target sequence, followed by the uncloned PAM sequence. The PAM sequence is not present in the plasmid. Use with plasmid pTBPL1-donor.
How to cite: pTBPL1.1.0-gDNA was a gift from Kevin White (Addgene plasmid # 112412 ; http://n2t.net/addgene:112412 ; RRID:Addgene_112412)
