[The description below was written by a language model from this plasmid's Addgene catalogue record and pLannotate feature annotations shown in this document.]
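Description:
pTBPL1.1.0-gDNA is a mammalian CRISPR expression plasmid built on the pX330 backbone. From a single vector it delivers both Streptococcus pyogenes Cas9 and a guide RNA directed against the human transcription factor gene TBPL1 (also known as TLF, TLP or TRF2). It is maintained in E. coli as a high-copy plasmid through a ColE1/pUC-type origin and selected with ampicillin via the β-lactamase gene. An f1/M13 phage origin and short remnants of pBR322 bom and rop sequences are also annotated in the backbone. No mammalian selection marker or reporter appears in the feature tables.

The 20-nucleotide TBPL1 target sequence was cloned between the two BbsI sites of pX330, which were destroyed in the process. This places it directly downstream of the human U6 RNA polymerase III promoter and upstream of the S. pyogenes guide RNA scaffold, so a complete single guide RNA is transcribed. The PAM is part of the genomic target only and is not present in the plasmid. Cas9 is annotated as contiguous N- and C-terminal portions that together form the full coding sequence, with a C-terminal nucleoplasmin nuclear localization signal. It is expressed from a hybrid promoter made of the CMV enhancer, the chicken β-actin promoter and a hybrid CBA/MVM intron, and is terminated by the bGH polyadenylation signal. A single AAV2 ITR lies downstream of this cassette.

The depositor and repository-sequenced records differ by about 50 bp, which appears to map to the chicken β-actin promoter region. The depositor notes that the plasmid is meant to be used together with a companion plasmid, pTBPL1-donor, which suggests Cas9 cleavage at TBPL1 paired with donor-templated editing, though the record does not describe the donor or the intended modification.
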