Features (pLannotate 1.2.2; 18 found; start..end, strand, type, name):
     79..122     +  misc_RNA       gRNA scaffold (fragment): guide RNA scaffold for the Streptococcus pyogenes CRISPR/Cas9 system
    169..454     +  enhancer       CMV enhancer: human cytomegalovirus immediate early enhancer; contains an 18-bp deletion relative to the standard CMV enhancer
    456..733     +  promoter       chicken β-actin promoter: No description available
    734..962     +  intron         hybrid intron: hybrid between chicken β-actin (CBA) and minute virus of mice (MMV) introns (Gray et al., 2011)
   1100..2701    +  CDS            Cas9(N): N-terminal portion of Streptococcus pyogenes Cas9 (Zetsche et al., 2015)
   2702..5200    +  CDS            Cas9(C): C-terminal portion of Streptococcus pyogenes Cas9 (Zetsche et al., 2015)
   5201..5248    +  CDS            nucleoplasmin NLS: bipartite nuclear localization signal from nucleoplasmin
   5282..5393    +  polyA_signal   bGH poly(A) signal: bovine growth hormone polyadenylation signal
   5498..5638    +  repeat_region  AAV2 ITR: inverted terminal repeat of adeno-associated virus serotype 2 inverted
   5643..5694    -  misc_feature   bom (fragment): basis of mobility region from pBR322
   5713..6093    +  rep_origin     M13 ori (sequence partly withheld): M13 bacteriophage origin of replication; arrow indicates direction of (+) strand synthesis
   6169..6218    -  misc_feature   bom (fragment): basis of mobility region from pBR322
   6320..6355    -  CDS            rop (fragment): Rop protein, which maintains plasmids at low copy number; rop
   6450..6554    +  promoter       AmpR promoter: bla
   6555..7415    +  CDS            AmpR: β-lactamase; bla; confers resistance to ampicillin, carbenicillin, and related antibiotics
   7586..8174    +  rep_origin     ori: high-copy-number ColE1/pMB1/pBR322/pUC origin of replication
   8236..8476    +  promoter       U6 promoter: RNA polymerase III promoter for human U6 snRNA
   8505..72      +  misc_RNA       gRNA scaffold (across the origin): guide RNA scaffold for the Streptococcus pyogenes CRISPR/Cas9 system
>Addgene plasmid #112412 | pTBPL1.1.0-gDNA | depositor full sequence | sequence record 211803 | Full Sequence
TAGAGCTAGAAATAGCAAGTTAAAATAAGGCTAGTCCGTTATCAACTTGAAAAAGTGGCACCGAGTCGGT
GCTTTTTTGTTTTAGAGCTAGAAATAGCAAGTTAAAATAAGGCTAGTCCGTTTTTAGCGCGTGCGCCAAT
TCTGCAGACAAATGGCTCTAGAGGTACCCGTTACATAACTTACGGTAAATGGCCCGCCTGGCTGACCGCC
CAACGACCCCCGCCCATTGACGTCAATAGTAACGCCAATAGGGACTTTCCATTGACGTCAATGGGTGGAG
TATTTACGGTAAACTGCCCACTTGGCAGTACATCAAGTGTATCATATGCCAAGTACGCCCCCTATTGACG
TCAATGACGGTAAATGGCCCGCCTGGCATTGTGCCCAGTACATGACCTTATGGGACTTTCCTACTTGGCA
GTACATCTACGTATTAGTCATCGCTATTACCATGGTCGAGGTGAGCCCCACGTTCTGCTTCACTCTCCCC
ATCTCCCCCCCCTCCCCACCCCCAATTTTGTATTTATTTATTTTTTAATTATTTTGTGCAGCGATGGGGG
CGGGGGGGGGGGGGGGGCGCGCGCCAGGCGGGGCGGGGCGGGGCGAGGGGCGGGGCGGGGCGAGGCGGAG
AGGTGCGGCGGCAGCCAATCAGAGCGGCGCGCTCCGAAAGTTTCCTTTTATGGCGAGGCGGCGGCGGCGG
CGGCCCTATAAAAAGCGAAGCGCGCGGCGGGCGGGAGTCGCTGCGACGCTGCCTTCGCCCCGTGCCCCGC
TCCGCCGCCGCCTCGCGCCGCCCGCCCCGGCTCTGACTGACCGCGTTACTCCCACAGGTGAGCGGGCGGG
ACGGCCCTTCTCCTCCGGGCTGTAATTAGCTGAGCAAGAGGTAAGGGTTTAAGGGATGGTTGGTTGGTGG
GGTATTAATGTTTAATTACCTGGAGCACCTGCCTGAAATCACTTTTTTTCAGGTTGGACCGGTGCCACCA
TGGACTATAAGGACCACGACGGAGACTACAAGGATCATGATATTGATTACAAAGACGATGACGATAAGAT
GGCCCCAAAGAAGAAGCGGAAGGTCGGTATCCACGGAGTCCCAGCAGCCGACAAGAAGTACAGCATCGGC
CTGGACATCGGCACCAACTCTGTGGGCTGGGCCGTGATCACCGACGAGTACAAGGTGCCCAGCAAGAAAT
TCAAGGTGCTGGGCAACACCGACCGGCACAGCATCAAGAAGAACCTGATCGGAGCCCTGCTGTTCGACAG
CGGCGAAACAGCCGAGGCCACCCGGCTGAAGAGAACCGCCAGAAGAAGATACACCAGACGGAAGAACCGG
ATCTGCTATCTGCAAGAGATCTTCAGCAACGAGATGGCCAAGGTGGACGACAGCTTCTTCCACAGACTGG
AAGAGTCCTTCCTGGTGGAAGAGGATAAGAAGCACGAGCGGCACCCCATCTTCGGCAACATCGTGGACGA
GGTGGCCTACCACGAGAAGTACCCCACCATCTACCACCTGAGAAAGAAACTGGTGGACAGCACCGACAAG
GCCGACCTGCGGCTGATCTATCTGGCCCTGGCCCACATGATCAAGTTCCGGGGCCACTTCCTGATCGAGG
GCGACCTGAACCCCGACAACAGCGACGTGGACAAGCTGTTCATCCAGCTGGTGCAGACCTACAACCAGCT
GTTCGAGGAAAACCCCATCAACGCCAGCGGCGTGGACGCCAAGGCCATCCTGTCTGCCAGACTGAGCAAG
AGCAGACGGCTGGAAAATCTGATCGCCCAGCTGCCCGGCGAGAAGAAGAATGGCCTGTTCGGAAACCTGA
TTGCCCTGAGCCTGGGCCTGACCCCCAACTTCAAGAGCAACTTCGACCTGGCCGAGGATGCCAAACTGCA
GCTGAGCAAGGACACCTACGACGACGACCTGGACAACCTGCTGGCCCAGATCGGCGACCAGTACGCCGAC
CTGTTTCTGGCCGCCAAGAACCTGTCCGACGCCATCCTGCTGAGCGACATCCTGAGAGTGAACACCGAGA
TCACCAAGGCCCCCCTGAGCGCCTCTATGATCAAGAGATACGACGAGCACCACCAGGACCTGACCCTGCT
GAAAGCTCTCGTGCGGCAGCAGCTGCCTGAGAAGTACAAAGAGATTTTCTTCGACCAGAGCAAGAACGGC
TACGCCGGCTACATTGACGGCGGAGCCAGCCAGGAAGAGTTCTACAAGTTCATCAAGCCCATCCTGGAAA
AGATGGACGGCACCGAGGAACTGCTCGTGAAGCTGAACAGAGAGGACCTGCTGCGGAAGCAGCGGACCTT
CGACAACGGCAGCATCCCCCACCAGATCCACCTGGGAGAGCTGCACGCCATTCTGCGGCGGCAGGAAGAT
TTTTACCCATTCCTGAAGGACAACCGGGAAAAGATCGAGAAGATCCTGACCTTCCGCATCCCCTACTACG
TGGGCCCTCTGGCCAGGGGAAACAGCAGATTCGCCTGGATGACCAGAAAGAGCGAGGAAACCATCACCCC
CTGGAACTTCGAGGAAGTGGTGGACAAGGGCGCTTCCGCCCAGAGCTTCATCGAGCGGATGACCAACTTC
GATAAGAACCTGCCCAACGAGAAGGTGCTGCCCAAGCACAGCCTGCTGTACGAGTACTTCACCGTGTATA
ACGAGCTGACCAAAGTGAAATACGTGACCGAGGGAATGAGAAAGCCCGCCTTCCTGAGCGGCGAGCAGAA
AAAGGCCATCGTGGACCTGCTGTTCAAGACCAACCGGAAAGTGACCGTGAAGCAGCTGAAAGAGGACTAC
TTCAAGAAAATCGAGTGCTTCGACTCCGTGGAAATCTCCGGCGTGGAAGATCGGTTCAACGCCTCCCTGG
GCACATACCACGATCTGCTGAAAATTATCAAGGACAAGGACTTCCTGGACAATGAGGAAAACGAGGACAT
TCTGGAAGATATCGTGCTGACCCTGACACTGTTTGAGGACAGAGAGATGATCGAGGAACGGCTGAAAACC
TATGCCCACCTGTTCGACGACAAAGTGATGAAGCAGCTGAAGCGGCGGAGATACACCGGCTGGGGCAGGC
TGAGCCGGAAGCTGATCAACGGCATCCGGGACAAGCAGTCCGGCAAGACAATCCTGGATTTCCTGAAGTC
CGACGGCTTCGCCAACAGAAACTTCATGCAGCTGATCCACGACGACAGCCTGACCTTTAAAGAGGACATC
CAGAAAGCCCAGGTGTCCGGCCAGGGCGATAGCCTGCACGAGCACATTGCCAATCTGGCCGGCAGCCCCG
CCATTAAGAAGGGCATCCTGCAGACAGTGAAGGTGGTGGACGAGCTCGTGAAAGTGATGGGCCGGCACAA
GCCCGAGAACATCGTGATCGAAATGGCCAGAGAGAACCAGACCACCCAGAAGGGACAGAAGAACAGCCGC
GAGAGAATGAAGCGGATCGAAGAGGGCATCAAAGAGCTGGGCAGCCAGATCCTGAAAGAACACCCCGTGG
AAAACACCCAGCTGCAGAACGAGAAGCTGTACCTGTACTACCTGCAGAATGGGCGGGATATGTACGTGGA
CCAGGAACTGGACATCAACCGGCTGTCCGACTACGATGTGGACCATATCGTGCCTCAGAGCTTTCTGAAG
GACGACTCCATCGACAACAAGGTGCTGACCAGAAGCGACAAGAACCGGGGCAAGAGCGACAACGTGCCCT
CCGAAGAGGTCGTGAAGAAGATGAAGAACTACTGGCGGCAGCTGCTGAACGCCAAGCTGATTACCCAGAG
AAAGTTCGACAATCTGACCAAGGCCGAGAGAGGCGGCCTGAGCGAACTGGATAAGGCCGGCTTCATCAAG
AGACAGCTGGTGGAAACCCGGCAGATCACAAAGCACGTGGCACAGATCCTGGACTCCCGGATGAACACTA
AGTACGACGAGAATGACAAGCTGATCCGGGAAGTGAAAGTGATCACCCTGAAGTCCAAGCTGGTGTCCGA
TTTCCGGAAGGATTTCCAGTTTTACAAAGTGCGCGAGATCAACAACTACCACCACGCCCACGACGCCTAC
CTGAACGCCGTCGTGGGAACCGCCCTGATCAAAAAGTACCCTAAGCTGGAAAGCGAGTTCGTGTACGGCG
ACTACAAGGTGTACGACGTGCGGAAGATGATCGCCAAGAGCGAGCAGGAAATCGGCAAGGCTACCGCCAA
GTACTTCTTCTACAGCAACATCATGAACTTTTTCAAGACCGAGATTACCCTGGCCAACGGCGAGATCCGG
AAGCGGCCTCTGATCGAGACAAACGGCGAAACCGGGGAGATCGTGTGGGATAAGGGCCGGGATTTTGCCA
CCGTGCGGAAAGTGCTGAGCATGCCCCAAGTGAATATCGTGAAAAAGACCGAGGTGCAGACAGGCGGCTT
CAGCAAAGAGTCTATCCTGCCCAAGAGGAACAGCGATAAGCTGATCGCCAGAAAGAAGGACTGGGACCCT
AAGAAGTACGGCGGCTTCGACAGCCCCACCGTGGCCTATTCTGTGCTGGTGGTGGCCAAAGTGGAAAAGG
GCAAGTCCAAGAAACTGAAGAGTGTGAAAGAGCTGCTGGGGATCACCATCATGGAAAGAAGCAGCTTCGA
GAAGAATCCCATCGACTTTCTGGAAGCCAAGGGCTACAAAGAAGTGAAAAAGGACCTGATCATCAAGCTG
CCTAAGTACTCCCTGTTCGAGCTGGAAAACGGCCGGAAGAGAATGCTGGCCTCTGCCGGCGAACTGCAGA
AGGGAAACGAACTGGCCCTGCCCTCCAAATATGTGAACTTCCTGTACCTGGCCAGCCACTATGAGAAGCT
GAAGGGCTCCCCCGAGGATAATGAGCAGAAACAGCTGTTTGTGGAACAGCACAAGCACTACCTGGACGAG
ATCATCGAGCAGATCAGCGAGTTCTCCAAGAGAGTGATCCTGGCCGACGCTAATCTGGACAAAGTGCTGT
CCGCCTACAACAAGCACCGGGATAAGCCCATCAGAGAGCAGGCCGAGAATATCATCCACCTGTTTACCCT
GACCAATCTGGGAGCCCCTGCCGCCTTCAAGTACTTTGACACCACCATCGACCGGAAGAGGTACACCAGC
ACCAAAGAGGTGCTGGACGCCACCCTGATCCACCAGAGCATCACCGGCCTGTACGAGACACGGATCGACC
TGTCTCAGCTGGGAGGCGACAAAAGGCCGGCGGCCACGAAAAAGGCCGGCCAGGCAAAAAAGAAAAAGTA
AGAATTCCTAGAGCTCGCTGATCAGCCTCGACTGTGCCTTCTAGTTGCCAGCCATCTGTTGTTTGCCCCT
CCCCCGTGCCTTCCTTGACCCTGGAAGGTGCCACTCCCACTGTCCTTTCCTAATAAAATGAGGAAATTGC
ATCGCATTGTCTGAGTAGGTGTCATTCTATTCTGGGGGGTGGGGTGGGGCAGGACAGCAAGGGGGAGGAT
TGGGAAGAGAATAGCAGGCATGCTGGGGAGCGGCCGCAGGAACCCCTAGTGATGGAGTTGGCCACTCCCT
CTCTGCGCGCTCGCTCGCTCACTGAGGCCGGGCGACCAAAGGTCGCCCGACGCCCGGGCTTTGCCCGGGC
GGCCTCAGTGAGCGAGCGAGCGCGCAGCTGCCTGCAGGGGCGCCTGATGCGGTATTTTCTCCTTACGCAT
CTGTGCGGTATTTCACACCGCATA
[142 nt withheld, positions 5695-5836]
C
[141 nt withheld, positions 5838-5978]
CCTTTGACGTTGGAGTCCACGTTCTTT
[37 nt withheld, positions 6006-6042]
ACCCTATCTCGGGCTATTCTTTTGATTTATAAGGGATTTTGCCGATTTCGGCCTATTGGTTAAAAAATGA
GCTGATTTAACAAAAATTTAACGCGAATTTTAACAAAATATTAACGTTTACAATTTTATGGTGCACTCTC
AGTACAATCTGCTCTGATGCCGCATAGTTAAGCCAGCCCCGACACCCGCCAACACCCGCTGACGCGCCCT
GACGGGCTTGTCTGCTCCCGGCATCCGCTTACAGACAAGCTGTGACCGTCTCCGGGAGCTGCATGTGTCA
GAGGTTTTCACCGTCATCACCGAAACGCGCGAGACGAAAGGGCCTCGTGATACGCCTATTTTTATAGGTT
AATGTCATGATAATAATGGTTTCTTAGACGTCAGGTGGCACTTTTCGGGGAAATGTGCGCGGAACCCCTA
TTTGTTTATTTTTCTAAATACATTCAAATATGTATCCGCTCATGAGACAATAACCCTGATAAATGCTTCA
ATAATATTGAAAAAGGAAGAGTATGAGTATTCAACATTTCCGTGTCGCCCTTATTCCCTTTTTTGCGGCA
TTTTGCCTTCCTGTTTTTGCTCACCCAGAAACGCTGGTGAAAGTAAAAGATGCTGAAGATCAGTTGGGTG
CACGAGTGGGTTACATCGAACTGGATCTCAACAGCGGTAAGATCCTTGAGAGTTTTCGCCCCGAAGAACG
TTTTCCAATGATGAGCACTTTTAAAGTTCTGCTATGTGGCGCGGTATTATCCCGTATTGACGCCGGGCAA
GAGCAACTCGGTCGCCGCATACACTATTCTCAGAATGACTTGGTTGAGTACTCACCAGTCACAGAAAAGC
ATCTTACGGATGGCATGACAGTAAGAGAATTATGCAGTGCTGCCATAACCATGAGTGATAACACTGCGGC
CAACTTACTTCTGACAACGATCGGAGGACCGAAGGAGCTAACCGCTTTTTTGCACAACATGGGGGATCAT
GTAACTCGCCTTGATCGTTGGGAACCGGAGCTGAATGAAGCCATACCAAACGACGAGCGTGACACCACGA
TGCCTGTAGCAATGGCAACAACGTTGCGCAAACTATTAACTGGCGAACTACTTACTCTAGCTTCCCGGCA
ACAATTAATAGACTGGATGGAGGCGGATAAAGTTGCAGGACCACTTCTGCGCTCGGCCCTTCCGGCTGGC
TGGTTTATTGCTGATAAATCTGGAGCCGGTGAGCGTGGAAGCCGCGGTATCATTGCAGCACTGGGGCCAG
ATGGTAAGCCCTCCCGTATCGTAGTTATCTACACGACGGGGAGTCAGGCAACTATGGATGAACGAAATAG
ACAGATCGCTGAGATAGGTGCCTCACTGATTAAGCATTGGTAACTGTCAGACCAAGTTTACTCATATATA
CTTTAGATTGATTTAAAACTTCATTTTTAATTTAAAAGGATCTAGGTGAAGATCCTTTTTGATAATCTCA
TGACCAAAATCCCTTAACGTGAGTTTTCGTTCCACTGAGCGTCAGACCCCGTAGAAAAGATCAAAGGATC
TTCTTGAGATCCTTTTTTTCTGCGCGTAATCTGCTGCTTGCAAACAAAAAAACCACCGCTACCAGCGGTG
GTTTGTTTGCCGGATCAAGAGCTACCAACTCTTTTTCCGAAGGTAACTGGCTTCAGCAGAGCGCAGATAC
CAAATACTGTCCTTCTAGTGTAGCCGTAGTTAGGCCACCACTTCAAGAACTCTGTAGCACCGCCTACATA
CCTCGCTCTGCTAATCCTGTTACCAGTGGCTGCTGCCAGTGGCGATAAGTCGTGTCTTACCGGGTTGGAC
TCAAGACGATAGTTACCGGATAAGGCGCAGCGGTCGGGCTGAACGGGGGGTTCGTGCACACAGCCCAGCT
TGGAGCGAACGACCTACACCGAACTGAGATACCTACAGCGTGAGCTATGAGAAAGCGCCACGCTTCCCGA
AGGGAGAAAGGCGGACAGGTATCCGGTAAGCGGCAGGGTCGGAACAGGAGAGCGCACGAGGGAGCTTCCA
GGGGGAAACGCCTGGTATCTTTATAGTCCTGTCGGGTTTCGCCACCTCTGACTTGAGCGTCGATTTTTGT
GATGCTCGTCAGGGGGGCGGAGCCTATGGAAAAACGCCAGCAACGCGGCCTTTTTACGGTTCCTGGCCTT
TTGCTGGCCTTTTGCTCACATGTGAGGGCCTATTTCCCATGATTCCTTCATATTTGCATATACGATACAA
GGCTGTTAGAGAGATAATTGGAATTAATTTGACTGTAAACACAAAGATATTAGTACAAAATACGTGACGT
AGAAAGTAATAATTTCTTGGGTAGTTTGCAGTTTTAAAATTATGTTTTAAAATGGACTATCATATGCTTA
CCGTAACTTGAAAGTATTTCGATTTCTTGGCTTTATATATCTTGTGGAAAGGACGAAACACCCAATGTGC
AGCAGGTTTAAAGTTT
