Features (pLannotate 1.2.2; 19 found; start..end, strand, type, name):
     79..122     +  misc_RNA       gRNA scaffold (fragment): guide RNA scaffold for the Streptococcus pyogenes CRISPR/Cas9 system
    169..454     +  enhancer       CMV enhancer: human cytomegalovirus immediate early enhancer; contains an 18-bp deletion relative to the standard CMV enhancer
    456..573     +  promoter       chicken β-actin promoter (fragment): contains a 21-bp deletion relative to the standard chicken β-actin promoter
    563..684     +  promoter       chicken β-actin promoter (fragment): contains a 21-bp deletion relative to the standard chicken β-actin promoter
    685..912     +  intron         hybrid intron: hybrid between chicken β-actin (CBA) and minute virus of mice (MMV) introns (Gray et al., 2011)
   1050..2651    +  CDS            Cas9(N): N-terminal portion of Streptococcus pyogenes Cas9 (Zetsche et al., 2015)
   2652..5150    +  CDS            Cas9(C): C-terminal portion of Streptococcus pyogenes Cas9 (Zetsche et al., 2015)
   5151..5198    +  CDS            nucleoplasmin NLS: bipartite nuclear localization signal from nucleoplasmin
   5232..5343    +  polyA_signal   bGH poly(A) signal: bovine growth hormone polyadenylation signal
   5448..5588    +  repeat_region  AAV2 ITR: inverted terminal repeat of adeno-associated virus serotype 2 inverted
   5593..5644    -  misc_feature   bom (fragment): basis of mobility region from pBR322
   5663..6118    +  rep_origin     f1 ori (sequence partly withheld): f1 bacteriophage origin of replication; arrow indicates direction of (+) strand synthesis
   6119..6168    -  misc_feature   bom (fragment): basis of mobility region from pBR322
   6270..6305    -  CDS            rop (fragment): Rop protein, which maintains plasmids at low copy number; rop
   6400..6504    +  promoter       AmpR promoter: bla
   6505..7365    +  CDS            AmpR: β-lactamase; bla; confers resistance to ampicillin, carbenicillin, and related antibiotics
   7536..8124    +  rep_origin     ori: high-copy-number ColE1/pMB1/pBR322/pUC origin of replication
   8186..8426    +  promoter       U6 promoter: RNA polymerase III promoter for human U6 snRNA
   8455..72      +  misc_RNA       gRNA scaffold (across the origin): guide RNA scaffold for the Streptococcus pyogenes CRISPR/Cas9 system
>Addgene plasmid #112412 | pTBPL1.1.0-gDNA | addgene full sequence | sequence record 230271 | Addgene NGS Result
TAGAGCTAGAAATAGCAAGTTAAAATAAGGCTAGTCCGTTATCAACTTGAAAAAGTGGCACCGAGTCGGT
GCTTTTTTGTTTTAGAGCTAGAAATAGCAAGTTAAAATAAGGCTAGTCCGTTTTTAGCGCGTGCGCCAAT
TCTGCAGACAAATGGCTCTAGAGGTACCCGTTACATAACTTACGGTAAATGGCCCGCCTGGCTGACCGCC
CAACGACCCCCGCCCATTGACGTCAATAGTAACGCCAATAGGGACTTTCCATTGACGTCAATGGGTGGAG
TATTTACGGTAAACTGCCCACTTGGCAGTACATCAAGTGTATCATATGCCAAGTACGCCCCCTATTGACG
TCAATGACGGTAAATGGCCCGCCTGGCATTGTGCCCAGTACATGACCTTATGGGACTTTCCTACTTGGCA
GTACATCTACGTATTAGTCATCGCTATTACCATGGTCGAGGTGAGCCCCACGTTCTGCTTCACTCTCCCC
ATCTCCCCCCCCTCCCCACCCCCAATTTTGTATTTATTTATTTTTTAATTATTTTGTGCAGCGATGGGGG
CGGGGGGGGGGGGAGGCGGAGAGGTGCGGCGGCAGCCAATCAGAGCGGCGCGCTCCGAAAGTTTCCTTTT
ATGGCGAGGCGGCGGCGGCGGCGGCCCTATAAAAAGCGAAGCGCGCGGCGGGCGGGAGTCGCTGCGCGCT
GCCTTCGCCCCGTGCCCCGCTCCGCCGCCGCCTCGCGCCGCCCGCCCCGGCTCTGACTGACCGCGTTACT
CCCACAGGTGAGCGGGCGGGACGGCCCTTCTCCTCCGGGCTGTAATTAGCTGAGCAAGAGGTAAGGGTTT
AAGGGATGGTTGGTTGGTGGGGTATTAATGTTTAATTACCTGGAGCACCTGCCTGAAATCACTTTTTTTC
AGGTTGGACCGGTGCCACCATGGACTATAAGGACCACGACGGAGACTACAAGGATCATGATATTGATTAC
AAAGACGATGACGATAAGATGGCCCCAAAGAAGAAGCGGAAGGTCGGTATCCACGGAGTCCCAGCAGCCG
ACAAGAAGTACAGCATCGGCCTGGACATCGGCACCAACTCTGTGGGCTGGGCCGTGATCACCGACGAGTA
CAAGGTGCCCAGCAAGAAATTCAAGGTGCTGGGCAACACCGACCGGCACAGCATCAAGAAGAACCTGATC
GGAGCCCTGCTGTTCGACAGCGGCGAAACAGCCGAGGCCACCCGGCTGAAGAGAACCGCCAGAAGAAGAT
ACACCAGACGGAAGAACCGGATCTGCTATCTGCAAGAGATCTTCAGCAACGAGATGGCCAAGGTGGACGA
CAGCTTCTTCCACAGACTGGAAGAGTCCTTCCTGGTGGAAGAGGATAAGAAGCACGAGCGGCACCCCATC
TTCGGCAACATCGTGGACGAGGTGGCCTACCACGAGAAGTACCCCACCATCTACCACCTGAGAAAGAAAC
TGGTGGACAGCACCGACAAGGCCGACCTGCGGCTGATCTATCTGGCCCTGGCCCACATGATCAAGTTCCG
GGGCCACTTCCTGATCGAGGGCGACCTGAACCCCGACAACAGCGACGTGGACAAGCTGTTCATCCAGCTG
GTGCAGACCTACAACCAGCTGTTCGAGGAAAACCCCATCAACGCCAGCGGCGTGGACGCCAAGGCCATCC
TGTCTGCCAGACTGAGCAAGAGCAGACGGCTGGAAAATCTGATCGCCCAGCTGCCCGGCGAGAAGAAGAA
TGGCCTGTTCGGAAACCTGATTGCCCTGAGCCTGGGCCTGACCCCCAACTTCAAGAGCAACTTCGACCTG
GCCGAGGATGCCAAACTGCAGCTGAGCAAGGACACCTACGACGACGACCTGGACAACCTGCTGGCCCAGA
TCGGCGACCAGTACGCCGACCTGTTTCTGGCCGCCAAGAACCTGTCCGACGCCATCCTGCTGAGCGACAT
CCTGAGAGTGAACACCGAGATCACCAAGGCCCCCCTGAGCGCCTCTATGATCAAGAGATACGACGAGCAC
CACCAGGACCTGACCCTGCTGAAAGCTCTCGTGCGGCAGCAGCTGCCTGAGAAGTACAAAGAGATTTTCT
TCGACCAGAGCAAGAACGGCTACGCCGGCTACATTGACGGCGGAGCCAGCCAGGAAGAGTTCTACAAGTT
CATCAAGCCCATCCTGGAAAAGATGGACGGCACCGAGGAACTGCTCGTGAAGCTGAACAGAGAGGACCTG
CTGCGGAAGCAGCGGACCTTCGACAACGGCAGCATCCCCCACCAGATCCACCTGGGAGAGCTGCACGCCA
TTCTGCGGCGGCAGGAAGATTTTTACCCATTCCTGAAGGACAACCGGGAAAAGATCGAGAAGATCCTGAC
CTTCCGCATCCCCTACTACGTGGGCCCTCTGGCCAGGGGAAACAGCAGATTCGCCTGGATGACCAGAAAG
AGCGAGGAAACCATCACCCCCTGGAACTTCGAGGAAGTGGTGGACAAGGGCGCTTCCGCCCAGAGCTTCA
TCGAGCGGATGACCAACTTCGATAAGAACCTGCCCAACGAGAAGGTGCTGCCCAAGCACAGCCTGCTGTA
CGAGTACTTCACCGTGTATAACGAGCTGACCAAAGTGAAATACGTGACCGAGGGAATGAGAAAGCCCGCC
TTCCTGAGCGGCGAGCAGAAAAAGGCCATCGTGGACCTGCTGTTCAAGACCAACCGGAAAGTGACCGTGA
AGCAGCTGAAAGAGGACTACTTCAAGAAAATCGAGTGCTTCGACTCCGTGGAAATCTCCGGCGTGGAAGA
TCGGTTCAACGCCTCCCTGGGCACATACCACGATCTGCTGAAAATTATCAAGGACAAGGACTTCCTGGAC
AATGAGGAAAACGAGGACATTCTGGAAGATATCGTGCTGACCCTGACACTGTTTGAGGACAGAGAGATGA
TCGAGGAACGGCTGAAAACCTATGCCCACCTGTTCGACGACAAAGTGATGAAGCAGCTGAAGCGGCGGAG
ATACACCGGCTGGGGCAGGCTGAGCCGGAAGCTGATCAACGGCATCCGGGACAAGCAGTCCGGCAAGACA
ATCCTGGATTTCCTGAAGTCCGACGGCTTCGCCAACAGAAACTTCATGCAGCTGATCCACGACGACAGCC
TGACCTTTAAAGAGGACATCCAGAAAGCCCAGGTGTCCGGCCAGGGCGATAGCCTGCACGAGCACATTGC
CAATCTGGCCGGCAGCCCCGCCATTAAGAAGGGCATCCTGCAGACAGTGAAGGTGGTGGACGAGCTCGTG
AAAGTGATGGGCCGGCACAAGCCCGAGAACATCGTGATCGAAATGGCCAGAGAGAACCAGACCACCCAGA
AGGGACAGAAGAACAGCCGCGAGAGAATGAAGCGGATCGAAGAGGGCATCAAAGAGCTGGGCAGCCAGAT
CCTGAAAGAACACCCCGTGGAAAACACCCAGCTGCAGAACGAGAAGCTGTACCTGTACTACCTGCAGAAT
GGGCGGGATATGTACGTGGACCAGGAACTGGACATCAACCGGCTGTCCGACTACGATGTGGACCATATCG
TGCCTCAGAGCTTTCTGAAGGACGACTCCATCGACAACAAGGTGCTGACCAGAAGCGACAAGAACCGGGG
CAAGAGCGACAACGTGCCCTCCGAAGAGGTCGTGAAGAAGATGAAGAACTACTGGCGGCAGCTGCTGAAC
GCCAAGCTGATTACCCAGAGAAAGTTCGACAATCTGACCAAGGCCGAGAGAGGCGGCCTGAGCGAACTGG
ATAAGGCCGGCTTCATCAAGAGACAGCTGGTGGAAACCCGGCAGATCACAAAGCACGTGGCACAGATCCT
GGACTCCCGGATGAACACTAAGTACGACGAGAATGACAAGCTGATCCGGGAAGTGAAAGTGATCACCCTG
AAGTCCAAGCTGGTGTCCGATTTCCGGAAGGATTTCCAGTTTTACAAAGTGCGCGAGATCAACAACTACC
ACCACGCCCACGACGCCTACCTGAACGCCGTCGTGGGAACCGCCCTGATCAAAAAGTACCCTAAGCTGGA
AAGCGAGTTCGTGTACGGCGACTACAAGGTGTACGACGTGCGGAAGATGATCGCCAAGAGCGAGCAGGAA
ATCGGCAAGGCTACCGCCAAGTACTTCTTCTACAGCAACATCATGAACTTTTTCAAGACCGAGATTACCC
TGGCCAACGGCGAGATCCGGAAGCGGCCTCTGATCGAGACAAACGGCGAAACCGGGGAGATCGTGTGGGA
TAAGGGCCGGGATTTTGCCACCGTGCGGAAAGTGCTGAGCATGCCCCAAGTGAATATCGTGAAAAAGACC
GAGGTGCAGACAGGCGGCTTCAGCAAAGAGTCTATCCTGCCCAAGAGGAACAGCGATAAGCTGATCGCCA
GAAAGAAGGACTGGGACCCTAAGAAGTACGGCGGCTTCGACAGCCCCACCGTGGCCTATTCTGTGCTGGT
GGTGGCCAAAGTGGAAAAGGGCAAGTCCAAGAAACTGAAGAGTGTGAAAGAGCTGCTGGGGATCACCATC
ATGGAAAGAAGCAGCTTCGAGAAGAATCCCATCGACTTTCTGGAAGCCAAGGGCTACAAAGAAGTGAAAA
AGGACCTGATCATCAAGCTGCCTAAGTACTCCCTGTTCGAGCTGGAAAACGGCCGGAAGAGAATGCTGGC
CTCTGCCGGCGAACTGCAGAAGGGAAACGAACTGGCCCTGCCCTCCAAATATGTGAACTTCCTGTACCTG
GCCAGCCACTATGAGAAGCTGAAGGGCTCCCCCGAGGATAATGAGCAGAAACAGCTGTTTGTGGAACAGC
ACAAGCACTACCTGGACGAGATCATCGAGCAGATCAGCGAGTTCTCCAAGAGAGTGATCCTGGCCGACGC
TAATCTGGACAAAGTGCTGTCCGCCTACAACAAGCACCGGGATAAGCCCATCAGAGAGCAGGCCGAGAAT
ATCATCCACCTGTTTACCCTGACCAATCTGGGAGCCCCTGCCGCCTTCAAGTACTTTGACACCACCATCG
ACCGGAAGAGGTACACCAGCACCAAAGAGGTGCTGGACGCCACCCTGATCCACCAGAGCATCACCGGCCT
GTACGAGACACGGATCGACCTGTCTCAGCTGGGAGGCGACAAAAGGCCGGCGGCCACGAAAAAGGCCGGC
CAGGCAAAAAAGAAAAAGTAAGAATTCCTAGAGCTCGCTGATCAGCCTCGACTGTGCCTTCTAGTTGCCA
GCCATCTGTTGTTTGCCCCTCCCCCGTGCCTTCCTTGACCCTGGAAGGTGCCACTCCCACTGTCCTTTCC
TAATAAAATGAGGAAATTGCATCGCATTGTCTGAGTAGGTGTCATTCTATTCTGGGGGGTGGGGTGGGGC
AGGACAGCAAGGGGGAGGATTGGGAAGAGAATAGCAGGCATGCTGGGGAGCGGCCGCAGGAACCCCTAGT
GATGGAGTTGGCCACTCCCTCTCTGCGCGCTCGCTCGCTCACTGAGGCCGGGCGACCAAAGGTCGCCCGA
CGCCCGGGCTTTGCCCGGGCGGCCTCAGTGAGCGAGCGAGCGCGCAGCTGCCTGCAGGGGCGCCTGATGC
GGTATTTTCTCCTTACGCATCTGTGCGGTATTTCACACCGCATA
[95 nt withheld, positions 5645-5739]
T
[46 nt withheld, positions 5741-5786]
C
[141 nt withheld, positions 5788-5928]
CCTTTGACGTTGGAGTCCACGTTCTTT
[37 nt withheld, positions 5956-5992]
ACTCTATCTCGGGCTATTCTTTTGATTTATAAGGGATTTTGCCGATTTCGGTCTATTGGTTAAAAAATGA
GCTGATTTAACAAAAATTTAACGCGAATTTTAACAAAATATTAACGTTTACAATTTTATGGTGCACTCTC
AGTACAATCTGCTCTGATGCCGCATAGTTAAGCCAGCCCCGACACCCGCCAACACCCGCTGACGCGCCCT
GACGGGCTTGTCTGCTCCCGGCATCCGCTTACAGACAAGCTGTGACCGTCTCCGGGAGCTGCATGTGTCA
GAGGTTTTCACCGTCATCACCGAAACGCGCGAGACGAAAGGGCCTCGTGATACGCCTATTTTTATAGGTT
AATGTCATGATAATAATGGTTTCTTAGACGTCAGGTGGCACTTTTCGGGGAAATGTGCGCGGAACCCCTA
TTTGTTTATTTTTCTAAATACATTCAAATATGTATCCGCTCATGAGACAATAACCCTGATAAATGCTTCA
ATAATATTGAAAAAGGAAGAGTATGAGTATTCAACATTTCCGTGTCGCCCTTATTCCCTTTTTTGCGGCA
TTTTGCCTTCCTGTTTTTGCTCACCCAGAAACGCTGGTGAAAGTAAAAGATGCTGAAGATCAGTTGGGTG
CACGAGTGGGTTACATCGAACTGGATCTCAACAGCGGTAAGATCCTTGAGAGTTTTCGCCCCGAAGAACG
TTTTCCAATGATGAGCACTTTTAAAGTTCTGCTATGTGGCGCGGTATTATCCCGTATTGACGCCGGGCAA
GAGCAACTCGGTCGCCGCATACACTATTCTCAGAATGACTTGGTTGAGTACTCACCAGTCACAGAAAAGC
ATCTTACGGATGGCATGACAGTAAGAGAATTATGCAGTGCTGCCATAACCATGAGTGATAACACTGCGGC
CAACTTACTTCTGACAACGATCGGAGGACCGAAGGAGCTAACCGCTTTTTTGCACAACATGGGGGATCAT
GTAACTCGCCTTGATCGTTGGGAACCGGAGCTGAATGAAGCCATACCAAACGACGAGCGTGACACCACGA
TGCCTGTAGCAATGGCAACAACGTTGCGCAAACTATTAACTGGCGAACTACTTACTCTAGCTTCCCGGCA
ACAATTAATAGACTGGATGGAGGCGGATAAAGTTGCAGGACCACTTCTGCGCTCGGCCCTTCCGGCTGGC
TGGTTTATTGCTGATAAATCTGGAGCCGGTGAGCGTGGAAGCCGCGGTATCATTGCAGCACTGGGGCCAG
ATGGTAAGCCCTCCCGTATCGTAGTTATCTACACGACGGGGAGTCAGGCAACTATGGATGAACGAAATAG
ACAGATCGCTGAGATAGGTGCCTCACTGATTAAGCATTGGTAACTGTCAGACCAAGTTTACTCATATATA
CTTTAGATTGATTTAAAACTTCATTTTTAATTTAAAAGGATCTAGGTGAAGATCCTTTTTGATAATCTCA
TGACCAAAATCCCTTAACGTGAGTTTTCGTTCCACTGAGCGTCAGACCCCGTAGAAAAGATCAAAGGATC
TTCTTGAGATCCTTTTTTTCTGCGCGTAATCTGCTGCTTGCAAACAAAAAAACCACCGCTACCAGCGGTG
GTTTGTTTGCCGGATCAAGAGCTACCAACTCTTTTTCCGAAGGTAACTGGCTTCAGCAGAGCGCAGATAC
CAAATACTGTTCTTCTAGTGTAGCCGTAGTTAGGCCACCACTTCAAGAACTCTGTAGCACCGCCTACATA
CCTCGCTCTGCTAATCCTGTTACCAGTGGCTGCTGCCAGTGGCGATAAGTCGTGTCTTACCGGGTTGGAC
TCAAGACGATAGTTACCGGATAAGGCGCAGCGGTCGGGCTGAACGGGGGGTTCGTGCACACAGCCCAGCT
TGGAGCGAACGACCTACACCGAACTGAGATACCTACAGCGTGAGCTATGAGAAAGCGCCACGCTTCCCGA
AGGGAGAAAGGCGGACAGGTATCCGGTAAGCGGCAGGGTCGGAACAGGAGAGCGCACGAGGGAGCTTCCA
GGGGGAAACGCCTGGTATCTTTATAGTCCTGTCGGGTTTCGCCACCTCTGACTTGAGCGTCGATTTTTGT
GATGCTCGTCAGGGGGGCGGAGCCTATGGAAAAACGCCAGCAACGCGGCCTTTTTACGGTTCCTGGCCTT
TTGCTGGCCTTTTGCTCACATGTGAGGGCCTATTTCCCATGATTCCTTCATATTTGCATATACGATACAA
GGCTGTTAGAGAGATAATTGGAATTAATTTGACTGTAAACACAAAGATATTAGTACAAAATACGTGACGT
AGAAAGTAATAATTTCTTGGGTAGTTTGCAGTTTTAAAATTATGTTTTAAAATGGACTATCATATGCTTA
CCGTAACTTGAAAGTATTTCGATTTCTTGGCTTTATATATCTTGTGGAAAGGACGAAACACCCAATGTGC
AGCAGGTTTAAAGTTT
